Addgene plasmid #86156: pLenti-CaMaKIIalpha-mKO2
Purpose: Lentiviral fluorescent reporter using the neuronal cell type-specific promoter of the CaM Kinase II alpha gene.
Depositing lab: James Ellis. Depositing organization: Hospital for Sick Children. Publication: MECP2 Is Post-transcriptionally Regulated during Human Neurodevelopment by Combinatorial Action of RNA-Binding Proteins and miRNAs. Rodrigues DC, Kim DS, Yang G, Zaslavsky K, Ha KC, Mok RS, Ross PJ, Zhao M, Piekna A, Wei W, Blencowe BJ, Morris Q, Ellis J. Cell Rep. 2016 Oct 11;17(3):720-734. doi: 10.1016/j.celrep.2016.09.049. PubMed 27732849.
Backbone
  Vector backbone: pLenti-CaMKIIa-GFP
  Backbone size w/o insert (bp): 9926
  Vector type: Lentiviral
Growth in bacteria
  Bacterial resistance: Ampicillin, 100 μg/mL
  Growth temperature: 37°C
  Growth strain: NEB Stable
  Copy number: High Copy
Gene/Insert
  Gene/Insert name: mKO2
  Insert size (bp): 691
  Cloning method: Restriction Enzyme; 5′ cloning site BamH1 (not destroyed); 3′ cloning site EcoR1 (not destroyed)
  Sequencing primers: 5′ None available; 3′ WPRE reverse primer
Terms and licenses: Academic/Nonprofit Terms; Industry Terms: Not Available to Industry
How to cite: pLenti-CaMaKIIalpha-mKO2 was a gift from James Ellis (Addgene plasmid # 86156 ; http://n2t.net/addgene:86156 ; RRID:Addgene_86156)
