[The description below was written by a language model from this plasmid's Addgene catalogue record and pLannotate feature annotations shown in this document.]
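Description:
pLenti-CaMaKIIalpha-mKO2 is an HIV-1-based lentiviral transfer plasmid that expresses the orange fluorescent protein mKO2 from the promoter of the mouse calcium/calmodulin-dependent kinase II alpha gene, serving as a neuronal cell type-specific reporter. It was derived from the pLenti-CaMKIIa-GFP backbone, with the mKO2 coding sequence cloned between BamHI and EcoRI sites that remain intact. In bacteria it replicates from a high-copy ColE1/pUC-type origin and is selected with ampicillin through the β-lactamase gene; an f1 origin is also present. The annotated full sequence is about 9.9 kb, which is close to the size the catalogue lists for the backbone alone, so that field probably refers to the whole plasmid.

The viral cassette, annotated on the reverse strand, begins with a CMV enhancer/promoter fused to a truncated 5' LTR, an arrangement that drives genomic RNA production in packaging cells. It is followed by the Ψ packaging signal with a gag fragment, the Rev response element for nuclear export of the unspliced genome, and the cPPT/CTS, which aids nuclear import and transduction of non-dividing cells such as neurons. The internal CaMKII promoter then drives mKO2, with a downstream WPRE to enhance transcript stability and expression, before a truncated 3' LTR and a bGH polyadenylation signal. Outside the LTRs, and therefore not packaged into virus, sits an SV40 promoter/EM7–BleoR cassette with an SV40 poly(A) signal, which could confer Zeocin resistance.

The construct is suited to producing lentivirus, with packaging functions supplied in trans, to label CaMKIIα-expressing neurons in mixed cultures. It was deposited with a study of MECP2 regulation during human neurodevelopment.
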