Features (pLannotate 1.2.2; 30 found; start..end, strand, type, name):
    294..722     -  rep_origin     f1 ori (sequence partly withheld): f1 bacteriophage origin of replication; arrow indicates direction of (+) strand synthesis
    743..764     -  promoter       SV40 promoter (fragment): SV40 enhancer and early promoter
    768..992     -  polyA_signal   bGH poly(A) signal: bovine growth hormone polyadenylation signal
   1024..1204    -  LTR            5' LTR (truncated): truncated 5' long terminal repeat (LTR) from HIV-1
   1211..1792    -  CDS            nef (fragment): NEF_HV1H2 - Experimental evidence at protein level: Swiss-Prot protein existence level 1. Extracellular Nef protein targets CD4(+) T-lymphocytes for apoptosis by interacting with CXCR4 surface receptors. From Human immunodeficiency virus type 1 group M subtype B (isolate HXB2) (HIV-1).
   1729..2317    -  misc_feature   WPRE: woodchuck hepatitis virus posttranscriptional regulatory element
   2317..2341    -  misc_feature   MCS (fragment): pBluescript multiple cloning site
   2360..3013    -  CDS            mKO2: mKO2 is a basic (constitutively fluorescent) orange fluorescent protein published in 2008, derived from Verrillofungia concinna. It has moderate acid sensitivity.
   3036..4324    -  promoter       CaMKII promoter: promoter for the mouse calcium/calmodulin-dependent kinase II α subunit
   4369..4486    -  misc_feature   cPPT/CTS: central polypurine tract and central termination sequence of HIV-1
   4536..4636    -  CDS            Rev (fragment): human immunodeficiency virus 1 (HIV-1) Rev protein; rev; enhances nuclear export of unspliced and incompletely spliced viral mRNAs
   5013..5246    -  misc_feature   RRE: The Rev response element (RRE) of HIV-1 allows for Rev-dependent mRNA export from the nucleus to the cytoplasm.
   5392..5755    -  CDS            HIV-1 gag (fragment): gag protein from human immunodeficiency virus 1; gag
   5739..5864    -  misc_feature   HIV-1 Ψ: packaging signal of human immunodeficiency virus type 1
   5911..6091    -  LTR            5' LTR (truncated): truncated 5' long terminal repeat (LTR) from HIV-1
   6109..6308    -  promoter       CMV promoter: human cytomegalovirus (CMV) immediate early promoter
   6309..6688    -  enhancer       CMV enhancer: human cytomegalovirus immediate early enhancer
   6843..6895    +  misc_feature   bom (fragment): basis of mobility region from pBR322
   6954..7058    +  promoter       AmpR promoter: bla
   7059..7919    +  CDS            AmpR: β-lactamase; bla; confers resistance to ampicillin, carbenicillin, and related antibiotics
   8090..8678    +  rep_origin     ori: high-copy-number ColE1/pMB1/pBR322/pUC origin of replication
   8861..8953    +  CDS            lacI (fragment): lac repressor; lacI; The lac repressor binds to the lac operator to inhibit transcription in E. coli. This inhibition can be relieved by adding lactose or isopropyl-β-D-thiogalactopyranoside (IPTG).
   8966..8987    +  protein_bind   CAP binding site: CAP binding activates transcription in the presence of cAMP. E. coli catabolite activator protein
   9002..9032    +  promoter       lac promoter: promoter for the E. coli lac operon
   9040..9056    +  protein_bind   lac operator: The lac repressor binds to the lac operator to inhibit transcription in E. coli. This inhibition can be relieved by adding lactose or isopropyl-β-D-thiogalactopyranoside (IPTG). lac repressor encoded by lacI
   9129..9250    -  polyA_signal   SV40 poly(A) signal: SV40 polyadenylation signal
   9245..9370    -  CDS            ble (fragment): BLE_KLEPN - Experimental evidence at protein level: Swiss-Prot protein existence level 1. Binding protein with a strong affinity to the bleomycin family of antibiotics. Binds to CL990; an antimitotic-antibiotic compound. From Klebsiella pneumoniae.
   9380..9754    -  CDS            BleoR: antibiotic-binding protein; Sh ble from Streptoalloteichus hindustanus; confers resistance to bleomycin, phleomycin, and Zeocin™
   9773..9820    -  promoter       EM7 promoter: synthetic bacterial promoter&nbsp
   9868..280     -  promoter       SV40 promoter (across the origin): SV40 enhancer and early promoter
>Addgene plasmid #86156 | pLenti-CaMaKIIalpha-mKO2 | addgene full sequence | sequence record 174002 | Addgene NGS Result
GCTCAGAGGCAGAGGCGGCCTCGGCCTCTGCATAAATAAAAAAAATTAGTCAGCCATGGGGCGGAGAATG
GGCGGAACTGGGCGGAGTTAGGGGCGGGATGGGCGGAGTTAGGGGCGGGACTATGGTTGCTGACTAATTG
AGATGCATGCTTTGCATACTTCTGCCTGCTGGGGAGCCTGGGGACTTTCCACACCTGGTTGCTGACTAAT
TGAGATGCATGCTTTGCATACTTCTGCCTGCTGGGGAGCCTGGGGACTTTCCACACCCTAACTGACACAC
ATTCCACAGAATTAATTCGCGTTAAATTTTTGTTAAATCAGCTCATTTTTTAACCAATAGGCCGAAATCG
GCAAAATCCCTTATAAATCAAAAGAATAGACCGAGATAGGGT
[37 nt withheld, positions 393-429]
AAAGAACGTGGACTCCAACGTCAAAGG
[49 nt withheld, positions 457-505]
T
[91 nt withheld, positions 507-597]
G
[124 nt withheld, positions 599-722]
GGGGATACCCCCTAGAGCCCCAGCTGGTTCTTTCCGCCTCAGAAGCCATAGAGCCCACCGCATCCCCAGC
ATGCCTGCTATTGTCTTCCCAATCCTCCCCCTTGCTGTCCTGCCCCACCCCACCCCCCAGAATAGAATGA
CACCTACTCAGACAATGCGATGCAATTTCCTCATTTTATTAGGAAAGGACAGTGGGAGTGGCACCTTCCA
GGGTCAAGGAAGGCACGGGGGAGGGGCAAACAACAGATGGCTGGCAACTAGAAGGCACAGTCGAGGCTGA
TCAGCGGGTTTAAACGGGCCCTGCTAGAGATTTTCCACACTGACTAAAAGGGTCTGAGGGATCTCTAGTT
ACCAGAGTCACACAACAGACGGGCACACACTACTTGAAGCACTCAAGGCAAGCTTTATTGAGGCTTAAGC
AGTGGGTTCCCTAGTTAGCCAGAGAGCTCCCAGGCTCAGATCTGGTCTAACCAGAGAGACCCAGTACAGT
CCGGATGCAGCTCTCGGGCCATGTGATGAAATGCTAGGCGGCTGTCAAACCTCCACTCTAATACTTCTCT
CTCCGGGTCATCCATCCCATGCAGGCTCACAGGGTGTAACAAGCGGGTGTTCTCTCCTTCATTGGCTTCT
TCTACCTTCTCTTGCTCAACTGGTACTAGCTTGTAGCACCATCCAAAGGTCAGTGGATATCTGATCCCTG
GCCCTGGTGTGTAGTTCTGCCAATCAGGGAAGTAGCCTTGTGTGTGGTAGATCCACAGATCAAGGATATC
TTGTCTTCGTTGGGAGTGAATTAGCCCTTCCAGTCCCCCCTTTTCTTTTAAAAAGTGGCTAAGATCTACA
GCTGCCTTGTAAGTCATTGGTCTTAAAGGTACCTGAGGTGTGACTGGAAAACCCACCTCCTCCTCCTCTT
GTGCTTCTAGCCAGGCACAATCAGCATTGGTAGCTGCTGTATTGCTACTTGTGATTGCTCCATGTTTTTC
TAGGTCTCGAGGTCGACGGTATCGATGCGGGGAGGCGGCCCAAAGGGAGATCCGACTCGTCTGAGGGCGA
AGGCGAAGACGCGGAAGAGGCCGCAGAGCCGGCAGCAGGCCGCGGGAAGGAAGGTCCGCTGGATTGAGGG
CCGAAGGGACGTAGCAGAAGGACGTCCCGCGCAGAATCCAGGTGGCAACACAGGCGAGCAGCCAAGGAAA
GGACGATGATTTCCCCGACAACACCACGGAATTGTCAGTGCCCAACAGCCGAGCCCCTGTCCAGCAGCGG
GCAAGGCAGGCGGCGATGAGTTCCGCCGTGGCAATAGGGAGGGGGAAAGCGAAAGTCCCGGAAAGGAGCT
GACAGGTGGTGGCAATGCCCCAACCAGTGGGGGTTGCGTCAGCAAACACAGTGCACACCACGCCACGTTG
CCTGACAACGGGCCACAACTCCTCATAAAGAGACAGCAACCAGGATTTATACAAGGAGGAGAAAATGAAA
GCCATACGGGAAGCAATAGCATGATACAAAGGCATTAAAGCAGCGTATCCACATAGCGTAAAAGGAGCAA
CATAGTTAAGAATACCAGTCAATCTTTCACAAATTTTGTAATCCAGAGGTTGATTATCGATAAGCTTGAT
ATCGAATTCTAGAGTCGCGGCCGCTTAGCTATGAGCTACTGCATCTTCTACCTGCTCAGTAATGTTGCCT
TCGGTTTTCCTGACGAGGCGATGGCCGATGTAATGGTCTCCTGGCATTTCAAGAATCTCTTTTGCCGCCT
TGTAAGTAGTCTTCATTTGGCATTTGTGATTGCCGCCTCCTTCAAGTTTTAGGTACATCGTAACATCACC
CTTCAGAACTCCGTCGCTGGCAGTAATTTTCTCGGTTGATGGCTCCCAATCAACACTTTGGTTTTGCATG
ATAGGACCATCGGCAGGAAAGTTAACCCCAGTAAATTTGGATTTGTGGTAGAAGGTGTTTCCTCTAAGGC
TTATATGCGCACTGACTGAAGCGGACCCACCATCTTCGAACTCCAACGACCTTTCCCATGACAGGCCTTC
AGGAAATGCTTGTTTGAAATAGTCTGGTATCTCTTCTGGATATTTAGTAAATACTCTGTGGCCGTAACAG
AACACGTGTGACACTAAGTCAAACGCGAAAGGCATTGGCCCGCCCTCGGCCATTGTGACGCGTAGTGTCA
TCTCTTGATGTCCCTCGTAAGGTCTGCCTGTGCCTTCACCTTCAATTGTGAACTCATGCCCATTGACGGA
GCCGTCCATGTAGTACCTCATCTTCATCTCTGGTTTAATCACACTCACCATGGTGGCGACCGGTGGATCC
CCCGCTGCCCCCAGAACTAGGGGCCACTCGCCTGCCCGTGCTCCTGAGTGCAAACGGAGAACCGGCTTGA
CTGACGAGCTTGGGGCTTCTGAGCAGGGCACTGTGGCTGCTCACAGCCTCGCGAGCCTTCGTCAGCATCC
AGGTCCCCATGGCAACCACCTCCGAAACGCCCTGTTCCCGTTGCCCCGGTAACTGCCTCCCCAACACCTG
CCTGCCTTTCACTTTAAAACCTGCTCCTCTTTGCCCTGGCCTTATATACACAATACTGCAGGACTGTGTG
GGCCCAGGAGCAAGTGGACCCTGTTCCCCCAGGGTGATGTACTGAGGGGGTTGGAGAAGGGGATGCGAAC
AAACTTAGTCCACAAGTGATCATCGCTCTTCCTACCTCCCCCACCTCCAACTATAGGGCCCTTTTAACAG
ACGGGATGGGATTAAGTGGGGCAAAGAGGCAGTTGCTATGGTAACGGCTAGTGGGTGCCACATTCTGGGA
TGGTCCTTGAGAAAGACAGGATGTAGTTACCCTGGCAACTTCATCTCCTCTGAAGAGACAGGTATTGCCC
CGTTGCCCTGGCAACAGCTGGGTTCTAAGGTTTACAGGGGAAGCTAATTCATCTCTCCTTCCCTTCCCCC
TTGTAGTCTCTGTAATGGTTTCTTTGCTTCCTCTGGGAATTGGTCTGGTTGACTTGGCCTCTGTCTCTGT
CCTTGTTTCTTTCCAGCTCTCCCTGCTTTTTAGCCATTGTGCATATCACACCGCCACCTTAGCGTGAGAA
GAAGTACCAAACAGACCCAGAATGCTGACGGAATGACTCTGTCTGCTTTCTCACCCCTATCTGTCACCAC
TGAGCAGCAGGGCCCCTCCTGAGGCCTCTGCCACAGCTCTCCCCACCCATCCTCCCAGAGGGACCATGAA
GATTTGGTCTCCTGGGGCTCCTGTCCCAGTTTCTGCTTGTGCTTCCCGTCAAGGTAGGACTGGAGAGAGG
CAACTATAATGAGGTGAACGTGGCTGGACTCACCCAGGGCTGGGCGGGTGGTGTAGATGTACCCTGCCCT
GGACTCTTCTTTCCTAAACTCATTGGTCATCTGCCCTAATGAGTTCACTCCTTCTGTATATCGTACTTGC
ATGCCCCCAAGGCATGGAATTTAAGATTAGTAATCTGAGTTCAAGTTCTAGCTCTGACATTTCTGATGTG
ACCCTGGGCAGGTCACTGAGGAAGCTCTCTGCACCCCCATCTCATTTTCTAGAAAATCAGAAGAAGAACC
CCATGGAGATGAAGTGACCTAAGGCCATAATGTTAATTAACCAAACTGGATCTCTGCTGTCCCTGTAATA
AACCCGAAAATTTTGAATTTTTGTAATTTGTTTTTGTAATTCTTTAGTTTGTATGTCTGTTGCTATTATG
TCTACTATTCTTTCCCCTGCACTGTACCCCCCAATCCCCCCTTTTCTTTTAAAATTGTGGATGAATACTG
CCATTTGTCTGCAGAATTGGCGCACGCAGTGCCGATCCGTTCACTAATCGAATGGATCTGTCTCTGTCTC
TCTCTCCACCTTCTTCTTCTATTCCTTCGGGCCTGTCGGGTCCCCTCGGGGTTGGGAGGTGGGTCTGAAA
CGATAATGGTGAATATCCCTGCCTAACTCTATTCACTATAGAAAGTACAGCAAAAACTATTCTTAAACCT
ACCAAGCCTCCTACTATCATTATGAATAATTTTATATACCACAGCCAATTTGTTATGTTAAACCAATTCC
ACAAACTTGCCCATTTATCTAATTCCAATAATTCTTGTTCATTCTTTTCTTGCTGGTTTTGCGATTCTTC
AATTAAGGAGTGTATTAAGCTTGTGTAATTGTTAATTTCTCTGTCCCACTCCATCCAGGTCGTGTGATTC
CAAATCTGTTCCAGAGATTTATTACTCCAACTAGCATTCCAAGGCACAGCAGTGGTGCAAATGAGTTTTC
CAGAGCAACCCCAAATCCCCAGGAGCTGTTGATCCTTTAGGTATCTTTCCACAGCCAGGATTCTTGCCTG
GAGCTGCTTGATGCCCCAGACTGTGAGTTGCAACAGATGCTGTTGCGCCTCAATAGCCCTCAGCAAATTG
TTCTGCTGCTGCACTATACCAGACAATAATTGTCTGGCCTGTACCGTCAGCGTCATTGACGCTGCGCCCA
TAGTGCTTCCTGCTGCTCCCAAGAACCCAAGGAACAAAGCTCCTATTCCCACTGCTCTTTTTTCTCTCTG
CACCACTCTTCTCTTTGCCTTGGTGGGTGCTACTCCTAATGGTTCAATTTTTACTACTTTATATTTATAT
AATTCACTTCTCCAATTGTCCCTCATATCTCCTCCTCCAGGTCTGAAGATCAGCGGCCGCTTGCTGTGCG
GTGGTCTTACTTTTGTTTTGCTCTTCCTCTATCTTGTCTAAAGCTTCCTTGGTGTCTTTTATCTCTATCC
TTTGATGCACACAATAGAGGGTTGCTACTGTATTATATAATGATCTAAGTTCTTCTGATCCTGTCTGAAG
GGATGGTTGTAGCTGTCCCAGTATTTGTCTACAGCCTTCTGATGTTTCTAACAGGCCAGGATTAACTGCG
AATCGTTCTAGCTCCCTGCTTGCCCATACTATATGTTTTAATTTATATTTTTTCTTTCCCCCTGGCCTTA
ACCGAATTTTTTCCCATCGCGATCTAATTCTCCCCCGCTTAATACTGACGCTCTCGCACCCATCTCTCTC
CTTCTAGCCTCCGCTAGTCAAAATTTTTGGCGTACTCACCAGTCGCCGCCCCTCGCCTCTTGCCGTGCGC
GCTTCAGCAAGCCGAGTCCTGCGTCGAGAGAGCTCCTCTGGTTTCCCTTTCGCTTTCAAGTCCCTGTTCG
GGCGCCACTGCTAGAGATTTTCCACACTGACTAAAAGGGTCTGAGGGATCTCTAGTTACCAGAGTCACAC
AACAGACGGGCACACACTACTTGAAGCACTCAAGGCAAGCTTTATTGAGGCTTAAGCAGTGGGTTCCCTA
GTTAGCCAGAGAGCTCCCAGGCTCAGATCTGGTCTAACCAGAGAGACCCAGTACAGGCAAAACGCGCTGC
TTATATAGACCTCCCACCGTACACGCCTACCGCCCATTTGCGTCAATGGGGCGGAGTTGTTACGACATTT
TGGAAAGTCCCGTTGATTTTGGTGCCAAAACAAACTCCCATTGACGTCAATGGGGTGGAGACTTGGAAAT
CCCCGTGAGTCAAACCGCTATCCACGCCCATTGATGTACTGCCAAAACCGCATCACCATGGTAATAGCGA
TGACTAATACGTAGATGTACTGCCAAGTAGGAAAGTCCCATAAGGTCATGTACTGGGCATAATGCCAGGC
GGGCCATTTACCGTCATTGACGTCAATAGGGGGCGTACTTGGCATATGATACACTTGATGTACTGCCAAG
TGGGCAGTTTACCGTAAATACTCCACCCATTGACGTCAATGGAAAGTCCCTATTGGCGTTACTATGGGAA
CATACGTCATTATTGACGTCAATGGGCGGGGGTCGTTGGGCGGTCAGCCAGGCGGGCCATTTACCGTAAG
TTATGTAACGCGGAACTCCATATATGGGCTATGAACTAATGACCCCGTAATTGATTACTATTAATAACTA
GTCAATAATCAATGTCAACGCGTATATCTGGCCCGTACATCGCGAAGCAGCGCAAAACGCCTAACCCTAA
GCAGATTCTTCATGCAATTGTCGGTCAAGCCTTGCCTTGTTGTAGCTTAAATTTTGCTCGCGCACTACTC
AGCGACCTCCAACACACAAGCAGGGAGCAGATACTGGCTTAACTATGCGGCATCAGAGCAGATTGTACTG
AGAGTGCACCATAGGGGATCGGGAGATCTCCCGATCCGTCGACGTCAGGTGGCACTTTTCGGGGAAATGT
GCGCGGAACCCCTATTTGTTTATTTTTCTAAATACATTCAAATATGTATCCGCTCATGAGACAATAACCC
TGATAAATGCTTCAATAATATTGAAAAAGGAAGAGTATGAGTATTCAACATTTCCGTGTCGCCCTTATTC
CCTTTTTTGCGGCATTTTGCCTTCCTGTTTTTGCTCACCCAGAAACGCTGGTGAAAGTAAAAGATGCTGA
AGATCAGTTGGGTGCACGAGTGGGTTACATCGAACTGGATCTCAACAGCGGTAAGATCCTTGAGAGTTTT
CGCCCCGAAGAACGTTTTCCAATGATGAGCACTTTTAAAGTTCTGCTATGTGGCGCGGTATTATCCCGTA
TTGACGCCGGGCAAGAGCAACTCGGTCGCCGCATACACTATTCTCAGAATGACTTGGTTGAGTACTCACC
AGTCACAGAAAAGCATCTTACGGATGGCATGACAGTAAGAGAATTATGCAGTGCTGCCATAACCATGAGT
GATAACACTGCGGCCAACTTACTTCTGACAACGATCGGAGGACCGAAGGAGCTAACCGCTTTTTTGCACA
ACATGGGGGATCATGTAACTCGCCTTGATCGTTGGGAACCGGAGCTGAATGAAGCCATACCAAACGACGA
GCGTGACACCACGATGCCTGTAGCAATGGCAACAACGTTGCGCAAACTATTAACTGGCGAACTACTTACT
CTAGCTTCCCGGCAACAATTAATAGACTGGATGGAGGCGGATAAAGTTGCAGGACCACTTCTGCGCTCGG
CCCTTCCGGCTGGCTGGTTTATTGCTGATAAATCTGGAGCCGGTGAGCGTGGGTCTCGCGGTATCATTGC
AGCACTGGGGCCAGATGGTAAGCCCTCCCGTATCGTAGTTATCTACACGACGGGGAGTCAGGCAACTATG
GATGAACGAAATAGACAGATCGCTGAGATAGGTGCCTCACTGATTAAGCATTGGTAACTGTCAGACCAAG
TTTACTCATATATACTTTAGATTGATTTAAAACTTCATTTTTAATTTAAAAGGATCTAGGTGAAGATCCT
TTTTGATAATCTCATGACCAAAATCCCTTAACGTGAGTTTTCGTTCCACTGAGCGTCAGACCCCGTAGAA
AAGATCAAAGGATCTTCTTGAGATCCTTTTTTTCTGCGCGTAATCTGCTGCTTGCAAACAAAAAAACCAC
CGCTACCAGCGGTGGTTTGTTTGCCGGATCAAGAGCTACCAACTCTTTTTCCGAAGGTAACTGGCTTCAG
CAGAGCGCAGATACCAAATACTGTTCTTCTAGTGTAGCCGTAGTTAGGCCACCACTTCAAGAACTCTGTA
GCACCGCCTACATACCTCGCTCTGCTAATCCTGTTACCAGTGGCTGCTGCCAGTGGCGATAAGTCGTGTC
TTACCGGGTTGGACTCAAGACGATAGTTACCGGATAAGGCGCAGCGGTCGGGCTGAACGGGGGGTTCGTG
CACACAGCCCAGCTTGGAGCGAACGACCTACACCGAACTGAGATACCTACAGCGTGAGCTATGAGAAAGC
GCCACGCTTCCCGAAGGGAGAAAGGCGGACAGGTATCCGGTAAGCGGCAGGGTCGGAACAGGAGAGCGCA
CGAGGGAGCTTCCAGGGGGAAACGCCTGGTATCTTTATAGTCCTGTCGGGTTTCGCCACCTCTGACTTGA
GCGTCGATTTTTGTGATGCTCGTCAGGGGGGCGGAGCCTATGGAAAAACGCCAGCAACGCGGCCTTTTTA
CGGTTCCTGGCCTTTTGCTGGCCTTTTGCTCACATGTTCTTTCCTGCGTTATCCCCTGATTCTGTGGATA
ACCGTATTACCGCCTTTGAGTGAGCTGATACCGCTCGCCGCAGCCGAACGACCGAGCGCAGCGAGTCAGT
GAGCGAGGAAGCGGAAGAGCGCCCAATACGCAAACCGCCTCTCCCCGCGCGTTGGCCGATTCATTAATGC
AGCTGGCACGACAGGTTTCCCGACTGGAAAGCGGGCAGTGAGCGCAACGCAATTAATGTGAGTTAGCTCA
CTCATTAGGCACCCCAGGCTTTACACTTTATGCTTCCGGCTCGTATGTTGTGTGGAATTGTGAGCGGATA
ACAATTTCACACAGGAAACAGCTATGACCATGATTACGCCAAGCTCTAGCTAGAGGTCGACGGTATACAG
ACATGATAAGATACATTGATGAGTTTGGACAAACCACAACTAGAATGCAGTGAAAAAAATGCTTTATTTG
TGAAATTTGTGATGCTATTGCTTTATTTGTAACCATTATAAGCTGCAATAAACAAGTTGGGGTGGGCGAA
GAACTCCAGCATGAGATCCCCGCGCTGGAGGATCATCCAGCCGGCGTCCCGGAAAACGATTCCGAAGCCC
AACCTTTCATAGAAGGCGGCGGTGGAATCGAAATCTCGTAGCACGTGTCAGTCCTGCTCCTCGGCCACGA
AGTGCACGCAGTTGCCGGCCGGGTCGCGCAGGGCGAACTCCCGCCCCCACGGCTGCTCGCCGATCTCGGT
CATGGCCGGCCCGGAGGCGTCCCGGAAGTTCGTGGACACGACCTCCGACCACTCGGCGTACAGCTCGTCC
AGGCCGCGCACCCACACCCAGGCCAGGGTGTTGTCCGGCACCACCTGGTCCTGGACCGCGCTGATGAACA
GGGTCACGTCGTCCCGGACCACACCGGCGAAGTCGTCCTCCACGAAGTCCCGGGAGAACCCGAGCCGGTC
GGTCCAGAACTCGACCGCTCCGGCGACGTCGCGCGCGGTGAGCACCGGAACGGCACTGGTCAACTTGGCC
ATGGTTTAGTTCCTCACCTTGTCGTATTATACTATGCCGATATACTATGCCGATGATTAATTGTCAACAC
GTGCTGATCAGATCCGAAAATGGATATACAAGCTCCCGGGAGCTTTTTGCAAAAGCCTAGGCCTCCAAAA
AAGCCTCCTCACTACTTCTGGAATA
